Addgene plasmid #157558: pD649-HAsp-PXDNL(Trunc3)-COMP5AP-AviTag-9xHis
Purpose: Mammalian expression of cell-surface protein partial extracellular domain fused to COMP5AP-AviTag-9xHis. Protein is secreted from cells.
Depositing lab: Chris Garcia. Depositing organization: Stanford University. Publication: A Human IgSF Cell-Surface Interactome Reveals a Complex Network of Protein-Protein Interactions. Wojtowicz WM, Vielmetter J, Fernandes RA, Siepe DH, Eastman CL, Chisholm GB, Cox S, Klock H, Anderson PW, Rue SM, Miller JJ, Glaser SM, Bragstad ML, Vance J, Lam AW, Lesley SA, Zinn K, Garcia KC. Cell. 2020 Aug 20;182(4):1027-1043.e17. doi: 10.1016/j.cell.2020.07.025. PubMed 32822567.
Backbone
  Vector backbone: pD649
  Backbone size w/o insert (bp): 7153
  Vector type: Mammalian Expression
Growth in bacteria
  Bacterial resistance: Ampicillin, 100 μg/mL
  Growth temperature: 37°C
  Growth strain: DH5alpha
  Copy number: High Copy
Gene/Insert
  Gene/Insert name: PXDNL
  Species: H. sapiens (human)
  Insert size (bp): 2601
  Entrez Gene: PXDNL (a.k.a. PMR1, PRM1, VPO2)
  Promoter: CMV/SP6
  Tag / fusion protein: COMP5AP-AviTag-9xHis (C terminal on backbone)
  Cloning method: Restriction Enzyme; 5′ cloning site GCGGCCGC (not destroyed); 3′ cloning site GGCGCGCC (not destroyed)
  Sequencing primers: 5′ ATTTAGGTGACACTATAG; 3′ CGTCGCACTCCATCACGGTG
Resource information
  A portion of this plasmid was derived from a plasmid made by: synthesis by ThermoFisher
Terms and licenses: Academic/Nonprofit Terms; Industry Terms: Not Available to Industry
Depositor comments: Some plasmids in this collection may have an IS4-like element ISVsa5 family transposase upstream of the CMV promoter.
How to cite: pD649-HAsp-PXDNL(Trunc3)-COMP5AP-AviTag-9xHis was a gift from Chris Garcia (Addgene plasmid # 157558 ; http://n2t.net/addgene:157558 ; RRID:Addgene_157558)
