[The description below was written by a language model from this plasmid's Addgene catalogue record and pLannotate feature annotations shown in this document.]
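Description:
pD649-HAsp-PXDNL(Trunc3)-COMP5AP-AviTag-9xHis is a mammalian expression plasmid of about 9.75 kb, built on the pD649 backbone, for producing a secreted, multimerised form of part of the extracellular region of human PXDNL (peroxidasin-like protein, also known as VPO2/PMR1). It is maintained at high copy in E. coli through a ColE1/pUC-type origin and selected with ampicillin via the β-lactamase gene. The feature table also detects short fragments of KanR, lacZα, an rrnB terminator and f1 ori, which appear to be backbone remnants. A separate SV40 promoter/EM7 promoter cassette drives a puromycin N-acetyltransferase sequence followed by a short ble fragment and the SV40 poly(A) signal, which could in principle allow puromycin selection in mammalian cells, although the record does not state that it is used this way.

The expression unit consists of the CMV enhancer and promoter, a CMV intron A fragment and an SP6 promoter (which also serves as a sequencing primer site), followed by a leader sequence. The plasmid name calls this leader HAsp, while the annotation software matched part of it to an IgH signal sequence. The 2,601 bp synthetic PXDNL truncation ("Trunc3") sits between retained NotI and AscI sites and is fused in frame to a rat COMP coiled-coil segment that pentamerises the protein, human placental alkaline phosphatase as an enzymatic reporter, an AviTag for site-specific biotinylation and a polyhistidine tag (9xHis by name; the annotation matched an 8xHis feature). The bGH poly(A) signal terminates the transcript. The plasmid belongs to a collection made for a human IgSF cell-surface interactome screen, for which a high-avidity, AP-tagged secreted ectodomain is well suited to detecting weak extracellular protein–protein interactions. The depositor notes that some plasmids in the collection may carry an IS4-like transposase insertion upstream of the CMV promoter; no such feature is annotated here.
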