Features (pLannotate 1.2.2; 24 found; start..end, strand, type, name):
    119..143     -  CDS            KanR (fragment): aminoglycoside phosphotransferase; aph(3')-Ia; confers resistance to kanamycin
    254..842     +  rep_origin     ori: high-copy-number ColE1/pMB1/pBR322/pUC origin of replication
   1067..1084    +  terminator     rrnB T2 terminator (fragment): transcription terminator T2 from the E. coli rrnB gene
   1109..1128    -  CDS            lacZα (fragment): LacZα fragment of β-galactosidase; lacZ fragment
   1584..1600    +  protein_bind   lac operator: The lac repressor binds to the lac operator to inhibit transcription in E. coli. This inhibition can be relieved by adding lactose or isopropyl-β-D-thiogalactopyranoside (IPTG). lac repressor encoded by lacI
   1843..2146    +  enhancer       CMV enhancer: human cytomegalovirus immediate early enhancer
   2147..2350    +  promoter       CMV promoter: human cytomegalovirus (CMV) immediate early promoter
   2486..2529    +  intron         CMV intron (fragment): modified intron A from human cytomegalovirus
   2581..2599    +  promoter       SP6 promoter: promoter for bacteriophage SP6 RNA polymerase
   2603..2640    +  CDS            IgH signal sequence (fragment): signal sequence from the mouse immunoglobulin heavy chain variable region
   2749..5349    +  CDS            PXDNL (fragment): PXDNL_HUMAN - Also known as VPO2. Experimental evidence at protein level: Swiss-Prot protein existence level 1. [Isoform PMR1]: Endonuclease selectively degrading some target mRNAs while they are engaged by translating ribosomes, among which albumin and beta-globin mRNAs. From Homo sapiens (Human).
   5446..5625    +  CDS            Comp (fragment): COMP_RAT - Experimental evidence at protein level: Swiss-Prot protein existence level 1. May play a role in the structural integrity of cartilage via its interaction with other extracellular matrix proteins such as the collagens and fibronectin. Can mediate the interaction of chondrocytes with the cartilage extracellular matrix through interaction with cell surface integrin receptors. Could play a role in the pathogenesis of osteoarthritis. Potent suppressor of apoptosis in both primary chondrocytes and transformed cells. Suppresses apoptosis by blocking the activation of caspase-3 and by indu
   5613..7065    +  CDS            SEAP (fragment): secreted alkaline phosphatase from human placenta The natural enzyme has a C-terminal transmembrane sequence that is replaced by a GPI anchor.
   7090..7131    +  CDS            AviTag™ (fragment): peptide tag that allows for enzymatic biotinylation
   7135..7158    +  CDS            8xHis: 8xHis affinity tag
   7304..7415    +  polyA_signal   bGH poly(A) signal: bovine growth hormone polyadenylation signal
   7416..7524    +  rep_origin     f1 ori (fragment): f1 bacteriophage origin of replication; arrow indicates direction of (+) strand synthesis
   7538..7867    +  promoter       SV40 promoter: SV40 enhancer and early promoter
   7915..7962    +  promoter       EM7 promoter: synthetic bacterial promoter&nbsp
   7981..8580    +  CDS            PuroR (fragment): puromycin N-acetyltransferase; pac from Streptomyces; confers resistance to puromycin
   8590..8715    +  CDS            ble (fragment): BLE_KLEPN - Experimental evidence at protein level: Swiss-Prot protein existence level 1. Binding protein with a strong affinity to the bleomycin family of antibiotics. Binds to CL990; an antimitotic-antibiotic compound. From Klebsiella pneumoniae.
   8710..8831    +  polyA_signal   SV40 poly(A) signal: SV40 polyadenylation signal
   8884..9744    -  CDS            AmpR: β-lactamase; bla; confers resistance to ampicillin, carbenicillin, and related antibiotics
   9747..89      -  promoter       AmpR promoter (fragment) (across the origin): bla
>Addgene plasmid #157558 | pD649-HAsp-PXDNL(Trunc3)-COMP5AP-AviTag-9xHis | depositor full sequence | sequence record 304225 | Full Sequence
TTTCAATATTATTGAAGCATTTATCAGGGTTATTGTCTCATGAGCGGATACATATTTGAATGTATTTAGA
AAAATAAACAAATAGGGGTCAGTGTTACAACCAATTAACCAATTCTGAACATTATCGCGAGCCCATTTAT
ACCTGAATATGGCTCATAACACCCCTTGCTCATGACCAAAATCCCTTAACGTGAGTTACGCGCGCGTCGT
TCCACTGAGCGTCAGACCCCGTAGAAAAGATCAAAGGATCTTCTTGAGATCCTTTTTTTCTGCGCGTAAT
CTGCTGCTTGCAAACAAAAAAACCACCGCTACCAGCGGTGGTTTGTTTGCCGGATCAAGAGCTACCAACT
CTTTTTCCGAAGGTAACTGGCTTCAGCAGAGCGCAGATACCAAATACTGTTCTTCTAGTGTAGCCGTAGT
TAGCCCACCACTTCAAGAACTCTGTAGCACCGCCTACATACCTCGCTCTGCTAATCCTGTTACCAGTGGC
TGCTGCCAGTGGCGATAAGTCGTGTCTTACCGGGTTGGACTCAAGACGATAGTTACCGGATAAGGCGCAG
CGGTCGGGCTGAACGGGGGGTTCGTGCACACAGCCCAGCTTGGAGCGAACGACCTACACCGAACTGAGAT
ACCTACAGCGTGAGCTATGAGAAAGCGCCACGCTTCCCGAAGGGAGAAAGGCGGACAGGTATCCGGTAAG
CGGCAGGGTCGGAACAGGAGAGCGCACGAGGGAGCTTCCAGGGGGAAACGCCTGGTATCTTTATAGTCCT
GTCGGGTTTCGCCACCTCTGACTTGAGCGTCGATTTTTGTGATGCTCGTCAGGGGGGCGGAGCCTATGGA
AAAACGCCAGCAACGCGGCCTTTTTACGGTTCCTGGCCTTTTGCTGGCCTTTTGCTCACATGTTCTTTCC
TGCGTTATCCCCTGATTCTGTGGATAACCGTATTACCGCCTTTGAGTGAGCTGATACCGCTCGCCGCAGC
CGAACGACCGAGCGCAGCGAGTCAGTGAGCGAGGAAGCGGAAGGCGAGAGTAGGGAACTGCCAGGCATCA
AACTAAGCAGAAGGCCCCTGACGGATGGCCTTTTTGCGTTTCTACAAACTCTTTCTGTGTTGTAAAACGA
CGGCCAGTCTTAAGCTCGGGCCCCCTGGGCGGTTCTGATAACGAGTAATCGTTAATCCGCAAATAACGTA
AAAACCCGCTTCGGCGGGTTTTTTTATGGGGGGAGTTTAGGGAAAGAGCATTTGTCAGAATATTTAAGGG
CGCCTGTCACTTTGCTTGATATATGAGAATTATTTAACCTTATAAATGAGAAAAAAGCAACGCACTTTAA
ATAAGATACGTTGCTTTTTCGATTGATGAACACCTATAATTAAACTATTCATCTATTATTTATGATTTTT
TGTATATACAATATTTCTAGTTTGTTAAAGAGAATTAAGAAAATAAATCTCGAAAATAATAAAGGGAAAA
TCAGTTTTTGATATCAAAATTATACATGTCAACGATAATACAAAATATAATACAAACTATAAGATGTTAT
CAGTATTTATTATCATTTAGAATAAATTTTGTGTCGCCCTTAATTGTGAGCGGATAACAATTACGAGCTT
CATGCACAGTGGCGTTGACTCAATATTGGCCATTAGCCATATTATTCATTGGTTATATAGCATAAATCAA
TATTGGCTATTGGCCATTGCATACGTTGTATCTATATCATAATATGTACATTTATATTGGCTCATGTCCA
ATATGACCGCCATGTTGGCATTGATTATTGACTAGTTATTAATAGTAATCAATTACGGGGTCATTAGTTC
ATAGCCCATATATGGAGTTCCGCGTTACATAACTTACGGTAAATGGCCCGCCTGGCTGACCGCCCAACGA
CCCCCGCCCATTGACGTCAATAATGACGTATGTTCCCATAGTAACGCCAATAGGGACTTTCCATTGACGT
CAATGGGTGGAGTATTTACGGTAAACTGCCCACTTGGCAGTACATCAAGTGTATCATATGCCAAGTACGC
CCCCTATTGACGTCAATGACGGTAAATGGCCCGCCTGGCATTATGCCCAGTACATGACCTTATGGGACTT
TCCTACTTGGCAGTACATCTACGTATTAGTCATCGCTATTACCATGGTGATGCGGTTTTGGCAGTACATC
AATGGGCGTGGATAGCGGTTTGACTCACGGGGATTTCCAAGTCTCCACCCCATTGACGTCAATGGGAGTT
TGTTTTGGCACCAAAATCAACGGGACTTTCCAAAATGTCGTAACAACTCCGCCCCATTGACGCAAATGGG
CGGTAGGCGTGTACGGTGGGAGGTCTATATAAGCAGAGCTCGTTTAGTGAACCGTCAGATCGCCTGGAGA
CGCCATCCACGCTGTTTTGACCTCCATAGAAGACACCGGGACCGATCCAGCCTCCGCGGCCGGGAACGGT
GCATTGGAACGCGGATTCCCCGTGCCAAGAGTGACGTAAGTACCGCCTATAGAGTCTATAGGCCCACCCC
CTTGGCTTCGTTAGAACGCGGCTACAATTAATACATAACCTTATGTATCATACACATACGATTTAGGTGA
CACTATAGAATAACATCCACTTTGCCTTTCTCTCCACAGGTGTCCACTCCCAGGTCCAACTGCACCTCGG
TTCTATCGAAAACGCGCCTGCTAGCGCCACCATGAAGACCATCATTGCCCTGAGCTACATCTTCTGCCTG
GTGTTCGCTGCGGCCGCCGTTACAGCTATTCAGGGTAGACAGGCCGGCGACGACTTCGTGGAAAGCTCTA
TTCTGGACGCCGTGCAGAGAGTGGACAGCGCCATCAATAGCACCAGACGGCACCTGTTCAGCCAGAAGCC
TCACACCTCTAGCGATCTGCTGGCCCAGTTTCACTACCCTCGGGACCCTCTGATCGTGGAAATGGCCAGA
GCCGGCGAGATCTTCGAGCACACACTGCAGCTGATCCGCGAGAGAGTGAAGCAGGGCCTGACCGTTGACC
TGGAAGGCAAAGAGTTCCGGTACAACGACCTGGTGTCCCCTAGAAGCCTGAGCCTGATCGCCAATCTGAG
CGGCTGTACTGCCAGAAGGCCCCTGCCTAACTGCAGCAACAGATGCTTCCACGCCAAGTACAGAGCCCAC
GACGGCACATGCAACAACCTGCAGCAGCCTACATGGGGCGCTGCCCTGACAGCTTTTGCTAGACTGCTGC
AGCCCGCCTACAGAGATGGAATCAGAGCCCCTAGAGGACTGGGCCTGCCTGTTGGAAGTAGACAGCCTCT
GCCTCCTCCTAGACTGGTGGCTACAGTGTGGGCAAGAGCCGCTGCTGTGACACCCGATCACAGCTACACC
CGGATGCTGATGCACTGGGGCTGGTTTCTGGAACACGACCTGGATCACACCGTGCCTGCTCTGAGCACAG
CCAGATTCTCCGATGGCAGACCTTGCAGCAGCGTGTGCACCAACGATCCTCCATGCTTCCCCATGAACAC
CCGGCACGCTGATCCTAGAGGAACACACGCCCCTTGCATGCTGTTTGCCAGAAGCTCTCCTGCCTGCGCC
TCTGGCAGACCATCTGCCACAGTGGATAGCGTGTACGCCAGAGAGCAGATCAACCAGCAGACCGCCTATA
TCGACGGCAGCAACGTGTACGGCAGCAGCGAGAGAGAAAGCCAGGCTCTGAGAGATCCCAGCGTGCCAAG
AGGCCTGCTGAAAACCGGATTTCCCTGGCCTCCTAGCGGCAAGCCTCTGCTGCCATTTTCTACAGGCCCT
CCAACCGAGTGCGCCAGACAAGAGCAAGAGAGCCCTTGTTTCCTGGCCGGCGATCACAGAGCCAATGAGC
ATCTGGCACTGGCCGCCATGCACACCCTGTGGTTCAGAGAACACAACCGGATGGCCACCGAGCTGAGCGC
CCTTAATCCTCACTGGGAGGGCAACACCGTGTATCAAGAGGCCAGAAAGATCGTGGGCGCCGAGCTGCAG
CACATCACATACAGTCACTGGCTGCCCAAGGTGCTGGGCGATCCTGGAACCAGAATGCTGAGAGGCTACC
GGGGCTACAACCCCAATGTGAACGCCGGCATCATCAACAGCTTTGCCACCGCCGCCTTCAGATTCGGCCA
CACACTGATCAACCCCATCCTGTACCGGCTGAACGCCACACTGGGCGAGATTAGCGAAGGCCATCTGCCT
TTCCACAAGGCCCTGTTTAGCCCCAGCAGGATCATCAAAGAAGGCGGCATCGACCCTGTGCTGAGGGGCC
TTTTTGGAGTGGCCGCTAAATGGCGGGCTCCCAGCTATCTGCTGAGCCCTGAACTGACCCAGAGACTGTT
TAGCGCCGCCTATTCTGCCGCCGTGGATTCCGCCGCCACAATCATCCAGAGAGGCAGAGATCACGGCATC
CCTCCATACGTGGACTTCAGAGTGTTCTGCAACCTGACCAGCGTGAAGAACTTCGAGGACCTGCAGAACG
AGATCAAGGACAGCGAGATCCGGCAGAAGCTGCGGAAGCTGTACGGAAGCCCTGGCGACATTGATCTGTG
GCCCGCTCTGATGGTCGAGGATCTGATCCCTGGCACAAGAGTGGGCCCTACACTGATGTGCCTGTTCGTG
ACCCAGTTCCAGCGGCTGAGAGATGGCGACCGGTTTTGGTACGAGAACCCCGGCGTTTTCACCCCTGCTC
AGCTGACACAGCTGAAGCAGGCTTCCCTGAGCAGAGTGCTGTGCGACAACGGCGACTCTATCCAGCAGGT
TCAGGCCGACGTGTTCGTGAAGGCCGAGTATCCCCAGGACTACCTGAACTGCAGCGAGATTCCCAAGGTG
GACCTGAGAGTGTGGCAGGACTGCTGCGCCGATTGCAGAAGCAGAGGCCAGTTCAGAGCCGTGACACAAG
AGTCCCAGAAGAAGCGGAGCGCCCAGTACAGCTACCCCGTGGACAAGGACATGGAACTGAGCCACCTGAG
AAGCCGGCAGCAGGACAAGATCTACGTGGGCGAAGATGCCCGGAACGTGACAGTGCTGGCCAAGACCAAG
TTCTCCCAGGACTTCAGCACCTTCGCCGCCGAGATCCAAGAGACAATCACAGCCCTGCGGGAACAGATCA
ACAAGCTGGAAGCCAGACTGAGGCAGGCCGGCTGTACAGATGTTCGGGGAGTGCCTAGAAAGGCCGAGGA
ACGGTGGATGAAGGAAGATTGCACCCACTGCATCTGCGAGAGCGGCCAAGTGACCTGCGTGGTGGAAATC
TGTCCTCCTGCTCCATGTCCATCTCCAGAGCTGGTCAAGGGCACATGCTGCCCCGTGTGTAGAGATAGAG
GCATGCCCAGCGACAGCCCCGAGAAACGAGGCGCGCCGGAAGATCAAGTTGATCCAAGATTGATTGATGG
CAAGGGCGGATCTCTGGAGGTGCTGTTCCAGGGACCAGGCGGAAGCGGCAATCCCGGCGGCGATCTGGCC
CCCCAGATGCTGCGCGAGCTGCAGGAGACCAATGCCGCCCTGCAGGACGTGCGCGAGCTGCTGCGCCACC
GCGTGAAGGAGATCACCTTCCTGAAGAACACCGTGATGGAGTGCGACGCCTGCGGTATGCAGCCCTCTAG
AGGCTCCGGCTCCATCATCCCAGTTGAGGAGGAGAACCCGGACTTCTGGAACCGCGAGGCAGCCGAGGCC
CTGGGTGCCGCCAAGAAGCTGCAGCCTGCACAGACAGCCGCCAAGAACCTCATCATCTTCCTGGGCGATG
GGATGGGGGTGTCTACGGTGACAGCTGCCAGGATCCTAAAAGGGCAGAAGAAGGACAAACTGGGGCCTGA
GATACCCCTGGCCATGGACCGCTTCCCATATGTGGCTCTGTCCAAGACATACAATGTAGACAAACATGTG
CCAGACAGTGGAGCCACAGCCACGGCCTACCTGTGCGGGGTCAAGGGCAACTTCCAGACCATTGGCTTGA
GTGCAGCCGCCCGCTTTAACCAGTGCAACACGACACGCGGCAACGAGGTCATCTCCGTGATGAATCGGGC
CAAGAAAGCAGGGAAGTCAGTGGGAGTGGTAACCACCACACGAGTGCAGCACGCCTCGCCAGCCGGCACC
TACGCCCACACGGTGAACCGCAACTGGTACTCGGACGCCGACGTGCCTGCCTCGGCCCGCCAGGAGGGGT
GCCAGGACATCGCTACGCAGCTCATCTCCAACATGGACATTGACGTGATCCTAGGTGGAGGCCGAAAGTA
CATGTTTCGCATGGGAACCCCAGACCCTGAGTACCCAGATGACTACAGCCAAGGTGGGACCAGGCTGGAC
GGGAAGAATCTGGTGCAGGAATGGCTGGCGAAGCGCCAGGGTGCCCGGTATGTGTGGAACCGCACTGAGC
TCATGCAGGCTTCCCTGGACCCGTCTGTGACCCATCTCATGGGTCTCTTTGAGCCTGGAGACATGAAATA
CGAGATCCACCGAGACTCCACACTGGACCCCTCCCTGATGGAGATGACAGAGGCTGCCCTGCGCCTGCTG
AGCAGGAACCCCCGCGGCTTCTTCCTCTTCGTGGAGGGTGGTCGCATCGACCATGGTCATCATGAAAGCA
GGGCTTACCGGGCACTGACTGAGACGATCATGTTCGACGACGCCATTGAGAGGGCGGGCCAGCTCACCAG
CGAGGAGGACACGCTGAGCCTCGTCACTGCCGACCACTCCCACGTCTTCTCCTTCGGAGGCTACCCCCTG
CGAGGGAGCTCCATCTTCGGGCTGGCCCCTGGCAAGGCCCGGGACAGGAAGGCCTACACGGTCCTCCTAT
ACGGAAACGGTCCAGGCTATGTGCTCAAGGACGGCGCCCGGCCGGATGTTACCGAGAGCGAGAGCGGGAG
CCCCGAGTATCGGCAGCAGTCAGCAGTGCCCCTGGACGAAGAGACCCACGCAGGCGAGGACGTGGCGGTG
TTCGCGCGCGGCCCGCAGGCGCACCTGGTTCACGGCGTGCAGGAGCAGACCTTCATAGCGCACGTCATGG
CCTTCGCCGCCTGCCTGGAGCCCTACACCGCCTGCGACCTGGCGCCCCCCGCCGGCACCACCGACGCCGC
GCACCCGGGTGGCGGAGGACTGAACGACATCTTCGAGGCTCAGAAAATCGAATGGCACGAACATCACCAT
CACCATCACCATCACCATTAAGGCCGGCCTGTAGTCACTGGCACAACGCGTTACCCGGTAAGCCAATCGG
GTATACACGGTCGTCATACTGCAGACAGGGTTCTTCTACTTTGCAAGATAGTCTTGAGTAGTAAAATAAA
TAGATAGAGAAAATCAGCCTCGACTGTGCCTTCTAGTTGCCAGCCATCTGTTGTTTGCCCCTCCCCCGTG
CCTTCCTTGACCCTGGAAGGTGCCACTCCCACTGTCCTTTCCTAATAAAATGAGGAAATTGCATCACAAC
ACTCAACCCTATCTCGGTCTATTCTTTTGATTTATAAGGGATTTTGCCGATTTCGGCCTATTGGTTAAAA
AATGAGCTGATTTAACAAAAATTTAACGCGAATTAATTCTGTGGAATGTGTGTCAGTTAGGGTGTGGAAA
GTCCCCAGGCTCCCCAGCAGGCAGAAGTATGCAAAGCATGCATCTCAATTAGTCAGCAACCAGGTGTGGA
AAGTCCCCAGGCTCCCCAGCAGGCAGAAGTATGCAAAGCATGCATCTCAATTAGTCAGCAACCATAGTCC
CGCCCCTAACTCCGCCCATCCCGCCCCTAACTCCGCCCAGTTCCGCCCATTCTCCGCCCCATGGCTGACT
AATTTTTTTTATTTATGCAGAGGCCGAGGCCGCCTCTGCCTCTGAGCTATTCCAGAAGTAGTGAGGAGGC
TTTTTTGGAGGCCTAGGCTTTTGCAAAAAGCTCCCGGGAGCTTGTATATCCATTTTCGGATCTGATCAGC
ACGTGTTGACAATTAATCATCGGCATAGTATATCGGCATAGTATAATACGACAAGGTGAGGAACTAAACC
ATGACCGAGTACAAGCCCACGGTGCGCCTCGCCACCCGCGACGACGTCCCCAGGGCCGTACGCACCCTCG
CCGCCGCGTTCGCCGACTACCCCGCCACGCGCCACACCGTCGATCCGGACCGCCACATCGAGCGGGTCAC
CGAGCTGCAAGAACTCTTCCTCACGCGCGTCGGGCTCGACATCGGCAAGGTGTGGGTCGCGGACGACGGC
GCCGCGGTGGCGGTCTGGACCACGCCGGAGAGCGTCGAAGCGGGGGCGGTGTTCGCCGAGATCGGCCCGC
GCATGGCCGAGTTGAGCGGTTCCCGGCTGGCCGCGCAGCAACAGATGGAAGGCCTCCTGGCGCCGCACCG
GCCCAAGGAGCCCGCGTGGTTCCTGGCCACCGTCGGCGTCTCGCCCGACCACCAGGGCAAGGGTCTGGGC
AGCGCCGTCGTGCTCCCCGGAGTGGAGGCGGCCGAGCGCGCCGGGGTGCCCGCCTTCCTGGAGACATCCG
CGCCCCGCAACCTCCCCTTCTACGAGCGGCTCGGCTTCACCGTCACCGCCGACGTCGAGGTGCCCGAAGG
ACCGCGCACCTGGTGCATGACCCGCAAGCCCGGTGCCTGACACGTGCTACGAGATTTCGATTCCACCGCC
GCCTTCTATGAAAGGTTGGGCTTCGGAATCGTTTTCCGGGACGCCGGCTGGATGATCCTCCAGCGCGGGG
ATCTCATGCTGGAGTTCTTCGCCCACCCCAACTTGTTTATTGCAGCTTATAATGGTTACAAATAAAGCAA
TAGCATCACAAATTTCACAAATAAAGCATTTTTTTCACTGCATTCTAGTTGTGGTTTGTCCAAACTCATC
AATGTATCTTATCATGTCTGTATACCGTCGACCTCTAGCTAGAGCTTGGCGTAATCATGGTCATTACCAA
TGCTTAATCAGTGAGGCACCTATCTCAGCGATCTGTCTATTTCGTTCATCCATAGTTGCCTGACTCCCCG
TCGTGTAGATAACTACGATACGGGAGGGCTTACCATCTGGCCCCAGCGCTGCGATGATACCGCGAGAACC
ACGCTCACCGGCTCCGGATTTATCAGCAATAAACCAGCCAGCCGGAAGGGCCGAGCGCAGAAGTGGTCCT
GCAACTTTATCCGCCTCCATCCAGTCTATTAATTGTTGCCGGGAAGCTAGAGTAAGTAGTTCGCCAGTTA
ATAGTTTGCGCAACGTTGTTGCCATCGCTACAGGCATCGTGGTGTCACGCTCGTCGTTTGGTATGGCTTC
ATTCAGCTCCGGTTCCCAACGATCAAGGCGAGTTACATGATCCCCCATGTTGTGCAAAAAAGCGGTTAGC
TCCTTCGGTCCTCCGATCGTTGTCAGAAGTAAGTTGGCCGCAGTGTTATCACTCATGGTTATGGCAGCAC
TGCATAATTCTCTTACTGTCATGCCATCCGTAAGATGCTTTTCTGTGACTGGTGAGTACTCAACCAAGTC
ATTCTGAGAATAGTGTATGCGGCGACCGAGTTGCTCTTGCCCGGCGTCAATACGGGATAATACCGCGCCA
CATAGCAGAACTTTAAAAGTGCTCATCATTGGAAAACGTTCTTCGGGGCGAAAACTCTCAAGGATCTTAC
CGCTGTTGAGATCCAGTTCGATGTAACCCACTCGTGCACCCAACTGATCTTCAGCATCTTTTACTTTCAC
CAGCGTTTCTGGGTGAGCAAAAACAGGAAGGCAAAATGCCGCAAAAAAGGGAATAAGGGCGACACGGAAA
TGTTGAATACTCATATTCTTCCTT
