>Addgene plasmid #157558 | pD649-HAsp-PXDNL(Trunc3)-COMP5AP-AviTag-9xHis | depositor partial sequence | sequence record 304226 | insert (extracellular domain truncation)
GTTACAGCTATTCAGGGTAGACAGGCCGGCGACGACTTCGTGGAAAGCTCTATTCTGGACGCCGTGCAGA
GAGTGGACAGCGCCATCAATAGCACCAGACGGCACCTGTTCAGCCAGAAGCCTCACACCTCTAGCGATCT
GCTGGCCCAGTTTCACTACCCTCGGGACCCTCTGATCGTGGAAATGGCCAGAGCCGGCGAGATCTTCGAG
CACACACTGCAGCTGATCCGCGAGAGAGTGAAGCAGGGCCTGACCGTTGACCTGGAAGGCAAAGAGTTCC
GGTACAACGACCTGGTGTCCCCTAGAAGCCTGAGCCTGATCGCCAATCTGAGCGGCTGTACTGCCAGAAG
GCCCCTGCCTAACTGCAGCAACAGATGCTTCCACGCCAAGTACAGAGCCCACGACGGCACATGCAACAAC
CTGCAGCAGCCTACATGGGGCGCTGCCCTGACAGCTTTTGCTAGACTGCTGCAGCCCGCCTACAGAGATG
GAATCAGAGCCCCTAGAGGACTGGGCCTGCCTGTTGGAAGTAGACAGCCTCTGCCTCCTCCTAGACTGGT
GGCTACAGTGTGGGCAAGAGCCGCTGCTGTGACACCCGATCACAGCTACACCCGGATGCTGATGCACTGG
GGCTGGTTTCTGGAACACGACCTGGATCACACCGTGCCTGCTCTGAGCACAGCCAGATTCTCCGATGGCA
GACCTTGCAGCAGCGTGTGCACCAACGATCCTCCATGCTTCCCCATGAACACCCGGCACGCTGATCCTAG
AGGAACACACGCCCCTTGCATGCTGTTTGCCAGAAGCTCTCCTGCCTGCGCCTCTGGCAGACCATCTGCC
ACAGTGGATAGCGTGTACGCCAGAGAGCAGATCAACCAGCAGACCGCCTATATCGACGGCAGCAACGTGT
ACGGCAGCAGCGAGAGAGAAAGCCAGGCTCTGAGAGATCCCAGCGTGCCAAGAGGCCTGCTGAAAACCGG
ATTTCCCTGGCCTCCTAGCGGCAAGCCTCTGCTGCCATTTTCTACAGGCCCTCCAACCGAGTGCGCCAGA
CAAGAGCAAGAGAGCCCTTGTTTCCTGGCCGGCGATCACAGAGCCAATGAGCATCTGGCACTGGCCGCCA
TGCACACCCTGTGGTTCAGAGAACACAACCGGATGGCCACCGAGCTGAGCGCCCTTAATCCTCACTGGGA
GGGCAACACCGTGTATCAAGAGGCCAGAAAGATCGTGGGCGCCGAGCTGCAGCACATCACATACAGTCAC
TGGCTGCCCAAGGTGCTGGGCGATCCTGGAACCAGAATGCTGAGAGGCTACCGGGGCTACAACCCCAATG
TGAACGCCGGCATCATCAACAGCTTTGCCACCGCCGCCTTCAGATTCGGCCACACACTGATCAACCCCAT
CCTGTACCGGCTGAACGCCACACTGGGCGAGATTAGCGAAGGCCATCTGCCTTTCCACAAGGCCCTGTTT
AGCCCCAGCAGGATCATCAAAGAAGGCGGCATCGACCCTGTGCTGAGGGGCCTTTTTGGAGTGGCCGCTA
AATGGCGGGCTCCCAGCTATCTGCTGAGCCCTGAACTGACCCAGAGACTGTTTAGCGCCGCCTATTCTGC
CGCCGTGGATTCCGCCGCCACAATCATCCAGAGAGGCAGAGATCACGGCATCCCTCCATACGTGGACTTC
AGAGTGTTCTGCAACCTGACCAGCGTGAAGAACTTCGAGGACCTGCAGAACGAGATCAAGGACAGCGAGA
TCCGGCAGAAGCTGCGGAAGCTGTACGGAAGCCCTGGCGACATTGATCTGTGGCCCGCTCTGATGGTCGA
GGATCTGATCCCTGGCACAAGAGTGGGCCCTACACTGATGTGCCTGTTCGTGACCCAGTTCCAGCGGCTG
AGAGATGGCGACCGGTTTTGGTACGAGAACCCCGGCGTTTTCACCCCTGCTCAGCTGACACAGCTGAAGC
AGGCTTCCCTGAGCAGAGTGCTGTGCGACAACGGCGACTCTATCCAGCAGGTTCAGGCCGACGTGTTCGT
GAAGGCCGAGTATCCCCAGGACTACCTGAACTGCAGCGAGATTCCCAAGGTGGACCTGAGAGTGTGGCAG
GACTGCTGCGCCGATTGCAGAAGCAGAGGCCAGTTCAGAGCCGTGACACAAGAGTCCCAGAAGAAGCGGA
GCGCCCAGTACAGCTACCCCGTGGACAAGGACATGGAACTGAGCCACCTGAGAAGCCGGCAGCAGGACAA
GATCTACGTGGGCGAAGATGCCCGGAACGTGACAGTGCTGGCCAAGACCAAGTTCTCCCAGGACTTCAGC
ACCTTCGCCGCCGAGATCCAAGAGACAATCACAGCCCTGCGGGAACAGATCAACAAGCTGGAAGCCAGAC
TGAGGCAGGCCGGCTGTACAGATGTTCGGGGAGTGCCTAGAAAGGCCGAGGAACGGTGGATGAAGGAAGA
TTGCACCCACTGCATCTGCGAGAGCGGCCAAGTGACCTGCGTGGTGGAAATCTGTCCTCCTGCTCCATGT
CCATCTCCAGAGCTGGTCAAGGGCACATGCTGCCCCGTGTGTAGAGATAGAGGCATGCCCAGCGACAGCC
CCGAGAAACGA
